Addgene plasmid #163523: eGFP-luciferase-C1
Purpose: Expresses both eGFP and firefly luciferase in mammalian cells
Depositing lab: Thomas Weber. Depositing organization: Icahn School of Medicine at Mount Sinai.
Backbone
  Vector backbone: eGFP-C1
  Backbone manufacturer: Conetech
  Backbone size w/o insert (bp): 4731
  Total vector size (bp): 6366
  Vector type: Mammalian Expression, Bacterial Expression, Luciferase
Growth in bacteria
  Bacterial resistance: Kanamycin, 50 μg/mL
  Growth temperature: 37°C
  Growth strain: DH5alpha
  Copy number: High Copy
Gene/Insert
  Gene/Insert name: Firefly luciferase
  Species: Fire Fly
  Insert size (bp): 1688
  Tag / fusion protein: eGFP (N terminal on insert)
  Cloning method: Restriction Enzyme; 5′ cloning site Xho1 (unknown if destroyed); 3′ cloning site BamH1 (unknown if destroyed)
  Sequencing primers: 5′ CATGGTCCTGCTGGAGTTCG
Terms and licenses: Academic/Nonprofit Terms; Industry Terms: Not Available to Industry
Depositor comments: Cloned by Ananda Mookerjee and Thomas Weber
How to cite: eGFP-luciferase-C1 was a gift from Thomas Weber (Addgene plasmid # 163523 ; http://n2t.net/addgene:163523 ; RRID:Addgene_163523)
