[The description below was written by a language model from this plasmid's Addgene catalogue record and pLannotate feature annotations shown in this document.]
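Description:
eGFP-luciferase-C1 is a 6,366 bp mammalian expression plasmid built on the eGFP-C1 backbone, designed to produce enhanced GFP and firefly luciferase together in mammalian cells. The firefly luciferase coding sequence (annotated as the enhanced luc+ version) was inserted by restriction cloning between the XhoI and BamHI sites of the multiple cloning site, downstream of EGFP. The record lists eGFP as an N-terminal tag on the insert, and the feature table shows EGFP followed by a short remnant of the cloning site and then luciferase. This layout is consistent with a single eGFP–luciferase fusion protein rather than two separately translated products. Expression is driven by the human cytomegalovirus immediate early enhancer and promoter, and the transcript is terminated by the SV40 polyadenylation signal. The small large T antigen fragment annotated just upstream of that signal is probably part of the SV40-derived terminator region.

The plasmid replicates in E. coli from a high-copy ColE1/pUC-type origin and also carries an f1 phage origin, which allows single-stranded DNA production. Selection relies on one NeoR/KanR (Tn5 aminoglycoside phosphotransferase) gene placed behind tandem promoters. The bacterial bla promoter gives kanamycin resistance in bacteria, while the SV40 enhancer/early promoter, paired with the HSV TK polyadenylation signal, gives G418 resistance for selecting stable mammalian transfectants. The short ble and bGH poly(A) fragments appear to be incidental partial matches in the backbone. Because it combines fluorescent and bioluminescent readouts, the construct suits uses such as checking transfection by microscopy or flow cytometry alongside quantitative luciferase assays, although the record states no purpose beyond co-expression.
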