Features (pLannotate 1.2.2; 15 found; start..end, strand, type, name):
     61..364     +  enhancer       CMV enhancer: human cytomegalovirus immediate early enhancer
    365..568     +  promoter       CMV promoter: human cytomegalovirus (CMV) immediate early promoter
    613..1329    +  CDS            EGFP: EGFP is a basic (constitutively fluorescent) green fluorescent protein published in 1996, derived from Aequorea victoria. It is reported to be a rapidly-maturing weak dimer with moderate acid sensitivity.
   1330..1370    +  misc_feature   MCS (fragment): multiple cloning site
   1372..3024    +  CDS            luciferase: firefly luciferase; luc+; enhanced luc+ version of the luciferase gene
   3047..3131    +  CDS            large T antigen (fragment): large T antigen from SV40 (simian virus 40)
   3154..3275    +  polyA_signal   SV40 poly(A) signal: SV40 polyadenylation signal
   3309..3737    -  rep_origin     f1 ori (sequence partly withheld): f1 bacteriophage origin of replication; arrow indicates direction of (+) strand synthesis
   3764..3868    +  promoter       AmpR promoter: bla
   3870..4227    +  promoter       SV40 promoter: SV40 enhancer and early promoter
   4262..5056    +  CDS            NeoR/KanR: aminoglycoside phosphotransferase from Tn5; aph(3')-II (or nptII); confers resistance to neomycin, kanamycin, and G418 (Geneticin®)
   5077..5229    +  CDS            ble (fragment): BLE_KLEPN - Experimental evidence at protein level: Swiss-Prot protein existence level 1. Binding protein with a strong affinity to the bleomycin family of antibiotics. Binds to CL990; an antimitotic-antibiotic compound. From Klebsiella pneumoniae.
   5288..5335    +  polyA_signal   HSV TK poly(A) signal: herpes simplex virus thymidine kinase polyadenylation signal (Cole and Stacy, 1985)
   5426..5442    -  polyA_signal   bGH poly(A) signal (fragment): bovine growth hormone polyadenylation signal
   5664..6252    +  rep_origin     ori: high-copy-number ColE1/pMB1/pBR322/pUC origin of replication
>Addgene plasmid #163523 | eGFP-luciferase-C1 | addgene full sequence | sequence record 321576 | Addgene NGS Result
TAGTTATTAATAGTAATCAATTACGGGGTCATTAGTTCATAGCCCATATATGGAGTTCCGCGTTACATAA
CTTACGGTAAATGGCCCGCCTGGCTGACCGCCCAACGACCCCCGCCCATTGACGTCAATAATGACGTATG
TTCCCATAGTAACGCCAATAGGGACTTTCCATTGACGTCAATGGGTGGAGTATTTACGGTAAACTGCCCA
CTTGGCAGTACATCAAGTGTATCATATGCCAAGTACGCCCCCTATTGACGTCAATGACGGTAAATGGCCC
GCCTGGCATTATGCCCAGTACATGACCTTATGGGACTTTCCTACTTGGCAGTACATCTACGTATTAGTCA
TCGCTATTACCATGGTGATGCGGTTTTGGCAGTACATCAATGGGCGTGGATAGCGGTTTGACTCACGGGG
ATTTCCAAGTCTCCACCCCATTGACGTCAATGGGAGTTTGTTTTGGCACCAAAATCAACGGGACTTTCCA
AAATGTCGTAACAACTCCGCCCCATTGACGCAAATGGGCGGTAGGCGTGTACGGTGGGAGGTCTATATAA
GCAGAGCTGGTTTAGTGAACCGTCAGATCCGCTAGCGCTACCGGTCGCCACCATGGTGAGCAAGGGCGAG
GAGCTGTTCACCGGGGTGGTGCCCATCCTGGTCGAGCTGGACGGCGACGTAAACGGCCACAAGTTCAGCG
TGTCCGGCGAGGGCGAGGGCGATGCCACCTACGGCAAGCTGACCCTGAAGTTCATCTGCACCACCGGCAA
GCTGCCCGTGCCCTGGCCCACCCTCGTGACCACCCTGACCTACGGCGTGCAGTGCTTCAGCCGCTACCCC
GACCACATGAAGCAGCACGACTTCTTCAAGTCCGCCATGCCCGAAGGCTACGTCCAGGAGCGCACCATCT
TCTTCAAGGACGACGGCAACTACAAGACCCGCGCCGAGGTGAAGTTCGAGGGCGACACCCTGGTGAACCG
CATCGAGCTGAAGGGCATCGACTTCAAGGAGGACGGCAACATCCTGGGGCACAAGCTGGAGTACAACTAC
AACAGCCACAACGTCTATATCATGGCCGACAAGCAGAAGAACGGCATCAAGGTGAACTTCAAGATCCGCC
ACAACATCGAGGACGGCAGCGTGCAGCTCGCCGACCACTACCAGCAGAACACCCCCATCGGCGACGGCCC
CGTGCTGCTGCCCGACAACCACTACCTGAGCACCCAGTCCGCCCTGAGCAAAGACCCCAACGAGAAGCGC
GATCACATGGTCCTGCTGGAGTTCGTGACCGCCGCCGGGATCACTCTCGGCATGGACGAGCTGTACAAGT
CCGGACTCAGATCTCGAGCTCAAGCTTCGAATTCTGCAGTTATGGAAGACGCCAAAAACATAAAGAAAGG
CCCGGCGCCATTCTATCCGCTGGAAGATGGAACCGCTGGAGAGCAACTGCATAAGGCTATGAAGAGATAC
GCCCTGGTTCCTGGAACAATTGCTTTTACAGATGCACATATCGAGGTGGACATCACTTACGCTGAGTACT
TCGAAATGTCCGTTCGGTTGGCAGAAGCTATGAAACGATATGGGCTGAATACAAATCACAGAATCGTCGT
ATGCAGTGAAAACTCTCTTCAATTCTTTATGCCGGTGTTGGGCGCGTTATTTATCGGAGTTGCAGTTGCG
CCCGCGAACGACATTTATAATGAACGTGAATTGCTCAACAGTATGGGCATTTCGCAGCCTACCGTGGTGT
TCGTTTCCAAAAAGGGGTTGCAAAAAATTTTGAACGTGCAAAAAAAGCTCCCAATCATCCAAAAAATTAT
TATCATGGATTCTAAAACGGATTACCAGGGATTTCAGTCGATGTACACGTTCGTCACATCTCATCTACCT
CCCGGTTTTAATGAATACGATTTTGTGCCAGAGTCCTTCGATAGGGACAAGACAATTGCACTGATCATGA
ACTCCTCTGGATCTACTGGTCTGCCTAAAGGTGTCGCTCTGCCTCATAGAACTGCCTGCGTGAGATTCTC
GCATGCCAGAGATCCTATTTTTGGCAATCAAATCATTCCGGATACTGCGATTTTAAGTGTTGTTCCATTC
CATCACGGTTTTGGAATGTTTACTACACTCGGATATTTGATATGTGGATTTCGAGTCGTCTTAATGTATA
GATTTGAAGAAGAGCTGTTTCTGAGGAGCCTTCAGGATTACAAGATTCAAAGTGCGCTGCTGGTGCCAAC
CCTATTCTCCTTCTTCGCCAAAAGCACTCTGATTGACAAATACGATTTATCTAATTTACACGAAATTGCT
TCTGGTGGCGCTCCCCTCTCTAAGGAAGTCGGGGAAGCGGTTGCCAAGAGGTTCCATCTGCCAGGTATCA
GGCAAGGATATGGGCTCACTGAGACTACATCAGCTATTCTGATTACACCCGAGGGGGATGATAAACCGGG
CGCGGTCGGTAAAGTTGTTCCATTTTTTGAAGCGAAGGTTGTGGATCTGGATACCGGGAAAACGCTGGGC
GTTAATCAAAGAGGCGAACTGTGTGTGAGAGGTCCTATGATTATGTCCGGTTATGTAAACAATCCGGAAG
CGACCAACGCCTTGATTGACAAGGATGGATGGCTACATTCTGGAGACATAGCTTACTGGGACGAAGACGA
ACACTTCTTCATCGTTGACCGCCTGAAGTCTCTGATTAAGTACAAAGGCTATCAGGTGGCTCCCGCTGAA
TTGGAATCCATCTTGCTCCAACACCCCAACATCTTCGACGCAGGTGTCGCAGGTCTTCCCGACGATGACG
CCGGTGAACTTCCCGCCGCCGTTGTTGTTTTGGAGCACGGAAAGACGATGACGGAAAAAGAGATCGTGGA
TTACGTCGCCAGTCAAGTAACAACCGCGAAAAAGTTGCGCGGAGGAGTTGTGTTTGTGGACGAAGTACCG
AAAGGTCTTACCGGAAAACTCGACGCAAGAAAAATCAGAGAGATCCTCATAAAGGCCAAGAAGGGCGGAA
AGATCGCCGTGTAAGGATCCACCGGATCTAGATAACTGATCATAATCAGCCATACCACATTTGTAGAGGT
TTTACTTGCTTTAAAAAACCTCCCACACCTCCCCCTGAACCTGAAACATAAAATGAATGCAATTGTTGTT
GTTAACTTGTTTATTGCAGCTTATAATGGTTACAAATAAAGCAATAGCATCACAAATTTCACAAATAAAG
CATTTTTTTCACTGCATTCTAGTTGTGGTTTGTCCAAACTCATCAATGTATCTTAACGCGTAAATTGTAA
GCGTTAATATTTTGTTAAAATTCGCGTTAAATTTTTGTTAAATCAGCTCATTTTTTAACCAATAGGCCGA
AATCGGCAAAATCCCTTATAAATCAAAAGAATAGACCGAGATAGGGT
[37 nt withheld, positions 3408-3444]
AAAGAACGTGGACTCCAACGTCAAAGG
[49 nt withheld, positions 3472-3520]
T
[91 nt withheld, positions 3522-3612]
G
[124 nt withheld, positions 3614-3737]
CAGGTGGCACTTTTCGGGGAAATGTGCGCGGAACCCCTATTTGTTTATTTTTCTAAATACATTCAAATAT
GTATCCGCTCATGAGACAATAACCCTGATAAATGCTTCAATAATATTGAAAAAGGAAGAGTCCTGAGGCG
GAAAGAACCAGCTGTGGAATGTGTGTCAGTTAGGGTGTGGAAAGTCCCCAGGCTCCCCAGCAGGCAGAAG
TATGCAAAGCATGCATCTCAATTAGTCAGCAACCAGGTGTGGAAAGTCCCCAGGCTCCCCAGCAGGCAGA
AGTATGCAAAGCATGCATCTCAATTAGTCAGCAACCATAGTCCCGCCCCTAACTCCGCCCATCCCGCCCC
TAACTCCGCCCAGTTCCGCCCATTCTCCGCCCCATGGCTGACTAATTTTTTTTATTTATGCAGAGGCCGA
GGCCGCCTCGGCCTCTGAGCTATTCCAGAAGTAGTGAGGAGGCTTTTTTGGAGGCCTAGGCTTTTGCAAA
GATCGATCAAGAGACAGGATGAGGATCGTTTCGCATGATTGAACAAGATGGATTGCACGCAGGTTCTCCG
GCCGCTTGGGTGGAGAGGCTATTCGGCTATGACTGGGCACAACAGACAATCGGCTGCTCTGATGCCGCCG
TGTTCCGGCTGTCAGCGCAGGGGCGCCCGGTTCTTTTTGTCAAGACCGACCTGTCCGGTGCCCTGAATGA
ACTGCAAGACGAGGCAGCGCGGCTATCGTGGCTGGCCACGACGGGCGTTCCTTGCGCAGCTGTGCTCGAC
GTTGTCACTGAAGCGGGAAGGGACTGGCTGCTATTGGGCGAAGTGCCGGGGCAGGATCTCCTGTCATCTC
ACCTTGCTCCTGCCGAGAAAGTATCCATCATGGCTGATGCAATGCGGCGGCTGCATACGCTTGATCCGGC
TACCTGCCCATTCGACCACCAAGCGAAACATCGCATCGAGCGAGCACGTACTCGGATGGAAGCCGGTCTT
GTCGATCAGGATGATCTGGACGAAGAGCATCAGGGGCTCGCGCCAGCCGAACTGTTCGCCAGGCTCAAGG
CGAGCATGCCCGACGGCGAGGATCTCGTCGTGACCCATGGCGATGCCTGCTTGCCGAATATCATGGTGGA
AAATGGCCGCTTTTCTGGATTCATCGACTGTGGCCGGCTGGGTGTGGCGGACCGCTATCAGGACATAGCG
TTGGCTACCCGTGATATTGCTGAAGAGCTTGGCGGCGAATGGGCTGACCGCTTCCTCGTGCTTTACGGTA
TCGCCGCTCCCGATTCGCAGCGCATCGCCTTCTATCGCCTTCTTGACGAGTTCTTCTGAGCGGGACTCTG
GGGTTCGAAATGACCGACCAAGCGACGCCCAACCTGCCATCACGAGATTTCGATTCCACCGCCGCCTTCT
ATGAAAGGTTGGGCTTCGGAATCGTTTTCCGGGACGCCGGCTGGATGATCCTCCAGCGCGGGGATCTCAT
GCTGGAGTTCTTCGCCCACCCTAGGGGGAGGCTAACTGAAACACGGAAGGAGACAATACCGGAAGGAACC
CGCGCTATGACGGCAATAAAAAGACAGAATAAAACGCACGGTGTTGGGTCGTTTGTTCATAAACGCGGGG
TTCGGTCCCAGGGCTGGCACTCTGTCGATACCCCACCGAGACCCCATTGGGGCCAATACGCCCGCGTTTC
TTCCTTTTCCCCACCCCACCCCCCAAGTTCGGGTGAAGGCCCAGGGCTCGCAGCCAACGTCGGGGCGGCA
GGCCCTGCCATAGCCTCAGGTTACTCATATATACTTTAGATTGATTTAAAACTTCATTTTTAATTTAAAA
GGATCTAGGTGAAGATCCTTTTTGATAATCTCATGACCAAAATCCCTTAACGTGAGTTTTCGTTCCACTG
AGCGTCAGACCCCGTAGAAAAGATCAAAGGATCTTCTTGAGATCCTTTTTTTCTGCGCGTAATCTGCTGC
TTGCAAACAAAAAAACCACCGCTACCAGCGGTGGTTTGTTTGCCGGATCAAGAGCTACCAACTCTTTTTC
CGAAGGTAACTGGCTTCAGCAGAGCGCAGATACCAAATACTGTTCTTCTAGTGTAGCCGTAGTTAGGCCA
CCACTTCAAGAACTCTGTAGCACCGCCTACATACCTCGCTCTGCTAATCCTGTTACCAGTGGCTGCTGCC
AGTGGCGATAAGTCGTGTCTTACCGGGTTGGACTCAAGACGATAGTTACCGGATAAGGCGCAGCGGTCGG
GCTGAACGGGGGGTTCGTGCACACAGCCCAGCTTGGAGCGAACGACCTACACCGAACTGAGATACCTACA
GCGTGAGCTATGAGAAAGCGCCACGCTTCCCGAAGGGAGAAAGGCGGACAGGTATCCGGTAAGCGGCAGG
GTCGGAACAGGAGAGCGCACGAGGGAGCTTCCAGGGGGAAACGCCTGGTATCTTTATAGTCCTGTCGGGT
TTCGCCACCTCTGACTTGAGCGTCGATTTTTGTGATGCTCGTCAGGGGGGCGGAGCCTATGGAAAAACGC
CAGCAACGCGGCCTTTTTACGGTTCCTGGCCTTTTGCTGGCCTTTTGCTCACATGTTCTTTCCTGCGTTA
TCCCCTGATTCTGTGGATAACCGTATTACCGCCATGCAT
