>Addgene plasmid #163523 | eGFP-luciferase-C1 | depositor partial sequence | sequence record 316893 | Insert
ATGGAAGACGCCAAAAACATAAAGAAAGGCCCGGCGCCATTCTATCCGCTGGAAGATGGAACCGCTGGAG
AGCAACTGCATAAGGCTATGAAGAGATACGCCCTGGTTCCTGGAACAATTGCTTTTACAGATGCACATAT
CGAGGTGGACATCACTTACGCTGAGTACTTCGAAATGTCCGTTCGGTTGGCAGAAGCTATGAAACGATAT
GGGCTGAATACAAATCACAGAATCGTCGTATGCAGTGAAAACTCTCTTCAATTCTTTATGCCGGTGTTGG
GCGCGTTATTTATCGGAGTTGCAGTTGCGCCCGCGAACGACATTTATAATGAACGTGAATTGCTCAACAG
TATGGGCATTTCGCAGCCTACCGTGGTGTTCGTTTCCAAAAAGGGGTTGCAAAAAATTTTGAACGTGCAA
AAAAAGCTCCCAATCATCCAAAAAATTATTATCATGGATTCTAAAACGGATTACCAGGGATTTCAGTCGA
TGTACACGTTCGTCACATCTCATCTACCTCCCGGTTTTAATGAATACGATTTTGTGCCAGAGTCCTTCGA
TAGGGACAAGACAATTGCACTGATCATGAACTCCTCTGGATCTACTGGTCTGCCTAAAGGTGTCGCTCTG
CCTCATAGAACTGCCTGCGTGAGATTCTCGCATGCCAGAGATCCTATTTTTGGCAATCAAATCATTCCGG
ATACTGCGATTTTAAGTGTTGTTCCATTCCATCACGGTTTTGGAATGTTTACTACACTCGGATATTTGAT
ATGTGGATTTCGAGTCGTCTTAATGTATAGATTTGAAGAAGAGCTGTTTCTGAGGAGCCTTCAGGATTAC
AAGATTCAAAGTGCGCTGCTGGTGCCAACCCTATTCTCCTTCTTCGCCAAAAGCACTCTGATTGACAAAT
ACGATTTATCTAATTTACACGAAATTGCTTCTGGTGGCGCTCCCCTCTCTAAGGAAGTCGGGGAAGCGGT
TGCCAAGAGGTTCCATCTGCCAGGTATCAGGCAAGGATATGGGCTCACTGAGACTACATCAGCTATTCTG
ATTACACCCGAGGGGGATGATAAACCGGGCGCGGTCGGTAAAGTTGTTCCATTTTTTGAAGCGAAGGTTG
TGGATCTGGATACCGGGAAAACGCTGGGCGTTAATCAAAGAGGCGAACTGTGTGTGAGAGGTCCTATGAT
TATGTCCGGTTATGTAAACAATCCGGAAGCGACCAACGCCTTGATTGACAAGGATGGATGGCTACATTCT
GGAGACATAGCTTACTGGGACGAAGACGAACACTTCTTCATCGTTGACCGCCTGAAGTCTCTGATTAAGT
ACAAAGGCTATCAGGTGGCTCCCGCTGAATTGGAATCCATCTTGCTCCAACACCCCAACATCTTCGACGC
AGGTGTCGCAGGTCTTCCCGACGATGACGCCGGTGAACTTCCCGCCGCCGTTGTTGTTTTGGAGCACGGA
AAGACGATGACGGAAAAAGAGATCGTGGATTACGTCGCCAGTCAAGTAACAACCGCGAAAAAGTTGCGCG
GAGGAGTTGTGTTTGTGGACGAAGTACCGAAAGGTCTTACCGGAAAACTCGACGCAAGAAAAATCAGAGA
GATCCTCATAAAGGCCAAGAAGGGCGGAAAGATCGCCGTGTAAGGATCCACCGGATCTAGATAACTGATC
ATAATCAGCCA
